Addgene plasmid #245859: Nitgar
Purpose: Archael (Nitrososphaera gargensis RHGA36) 16S rRNA expression
Depositing lab: Roland Hatzenpichler. Depositing organization: Montana State University. Publication: A collection of archaeal 16S rRNA Clone-FISH cultures for probe validation in fluorescence in situ hybridization experiments. Van Beek JM, Robles G, Mewalal R, Blaby I, Hatzenpichler R. Microbiol Resour Announc. 2025 Dec 11;14(12):e0113125. doi: 10.1128/mra.01131-25. Epub 2025 Nov 17. PubMed 41247030.
Backbone
  Vector backbone: pcr2.1-oriT
  Vector type: Other
Growth in bacteria
  Bacterial resistance: Ampicillin and Kanamycin, 100 & 50 μg/mL
  Growth temperature: 37°C
  Growth strain: DH5alpha
  Copy number: High Copy
Gene/Insert
  Gene/Insert name: 16S rRNA
  Species: Nitrososphaera gargensis RHGA36
  Cloning method: Gibson Cloning
  Sequencing primers: 5′ ATTGTAATACGACTCACTATAGGGCGAATT; 3′ CTAGCATAACCCCTTGGGGCCTCTAAACGGGTCTTGAGGGGTTTTTTGTGCATGCTCGAGCGGCCGCCAGTGTGATGG
Resource information
  A portion of this plasmid was derived from a plasmid made by: DOE Joint Genome Institute
Terms and licenses: Academic/Nonprofit Terms; Industry Terms: Not Available to Industry
How to cite: Nitgar was a gift from Roland Hatzenpichler (Addgene plasmid # 245859 ; http://n2t.net/addgene:245859 ; RRID:Addgene_245859)
