[The description below was written by a language model from this plasmid's Addgene catalogue record and pLannotate feature annotations shown in this document.]
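Description:
Nitgar is a high-copy E. coli cloning plasmid built on the pcr2.1-oriT backbone that carries the 16S rRNA gene of the archaeon Nitrososphaera gargensis RHGA36, inserted by Gibson cloning. It replicates from a ColE1/pUC-type origin and is selected with both ampicillin (β-lactamase) and kanamycin (the Tn5-derived neo/nptII gene, preceded by a remnant of the Tn5 transposase). The backbone also has an f1 phage origin, an incP oriT with a traJ fragment that would allow conjugative mobilisation by a helper supplying transfer functions, and the remains of the lac region: a lacI fragment, CAP binding site, lac promoter and operator, and a lacZα fragment interrupted by the insert.

The roughly 1.5 kb insert is annotated as an archaeal small-subunit rRNA, with a T7 terminator at one end. The plasmid belongs to a collection of archaeal Clone-FISH cultures, in which a foreign 16S rRNA is transcribed in E. coli so that the cells can serve as targets for validating oligonucleotide probes in fluorescence in situ hybridization.

The two sequence records disagree on how the insert is arranged. In the depositor's 5,828 nt sequence, the rRNA and T7 terminator lie on the forward strand, downstream of the lac promoter, and a reverse-strand T7 promoter sits just beyond the insert. That T7 promoter points antisense to the annotated rRNA. In the repository's 5,798 nt sequencing result, the rRNA and terminator are on the reverse strand and no T7 promoter is annotated. The record therefore leaves unclear which promoter drives sense rRNA expression, so the insert orientation should be checked before use.
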