Features (pLannotate 1.2.2; 16 found; start..end, strand, type, name):
      2..94      +  CDS            lacI (fragment): lac repressor; lacI; The lac repressor binds to the lac operator to inhibit transcription in E. coli. This inhibition can be relieved by adding lactose or isopropyl-β-D-thiogalactopyranoside (IPTG).
    107..128     +  protein_bind   CAP binding site: CAP binding activates transcription in the presence of cAMP. E. coli catabolite activator protein
    143..173     +  promoter       lac promoter: promoter for the E. coli lac operon
    181..197     +  protein_bind   lac operator: The lac repressor binds to the lac operator to inhibit transcription in E. coli. This inhibition can be relieved by adding lactose or isopropyl-β-D-thiogalactopyranoside (IPTG). lac repressor encoded by lacI
    355..1828    +  ncRNA          SSU rRNA archaea: Accession: RF01959 - Archaeal small subunit ribosomal RNA
   1777..1824    +  terminator     T7 terminator: transcription terminator for bacteriophage T7 RNA polymerase
   1862..1880    -  promoter       T7 promoter: promoter for bacteriophage T7 RNA polymerase
   1883..2040    +  CDS            lacZα (fragment): LacZα fragment of β-galactosidase; lacZ fragment
   2049..2112    -  CDS            traJ (fragment): oriT-recognizing protein; traJ
   2145..2254    -  oriT           oriT: incP origin of transfer
   2449..2872    +  rep_origin     f1 ori (sequence partly withheld): f1 bacteriophage origin of replication; arrow indicates direction of (+) strand synthesis
   2885..3184    +  CDS            tnpA (fragment): TN5P_ECOLX - Also known as tnp. Experimental evidence at protein level: Swiss-Prot protein existence level 1. Mediates transposition of transposon Tn5 by a 'cut and paste' mechanism. First, the monomeric transposase binds the 19 bp inverted DNA repeats flanking the transposon. Then, dimerization of the DNA- bound transposase creates a synaptic DNA complex. After nicking of the first DNA strand, excision of the transposon proceeds through a series of intermediates. The transposase then mediates the insertion of the transposon at a new site by strand transfer. The activity of the wild- type tran
   3216..4007    +  CDS            neo: KKA2_KLEPN - Also known as kan, nptII. Experimental evidence at protein level: Swiss-Prot protein existence level 1. Resistance to kanamycin, neomycin, paromomycin, ribostamycin, butirosin and gentamicin B. From Klebsiella pneumoniae.
   4011..4027    +  promoter       AmpR promoter (fragment): bla
   4028..4888    +  CDS            AmpR: β-lactamase; bla; confers resistance to ampicillin, carbenicillin, and related antibiotics
   5059..5647    +  rep_origin     ori: high-copy-number ColE1/pMB1/pBR322/pUC origin of replication
>Addgene plasmid #245859 | Nitgar | depositor full sequence | sequence record 483447 | Nitgar sequence 5828 bps
AGCGCCCAATACGCAAACCGCCTCTCCCCGCGCGTTGGCCGATTCATTAATGCAGCTGGCACGACAGGTT
TCCCGACTGGAAAGCGGGCAGTGAGCGCAACGCAATTAATGTGAGTTAGCTCACTCATTAGGCACCCCAG
GCTTTACACTTTATGCTTCCGGCTCGTATGTTGTGTGGAATTGTGAGCGGATAACAATTTCACACAGGAA
ACAGCTATGACCATGATTACGCCAAGCTTGGTACCGAGCTCGGATCCACTAGTAACGGCCGCCAGTGTGC
TGGAATTCGGCTTAAGCCGAATTCTGCAGATATCCATCACACTGGCGGCCGCTCGAGCATGCATCTAGAA
TTGTAATACGACTCACTATAGGGCGAATTCCCGACTGCTATCAGAGTGGGACTAAGCCATGCGAGTCAAC
GCCGCAAGGCGTGGCATACGGCTCAGTAACACGTAGTCAACATGCCCAGGGGACGTGGATAACCTCGGGA
AACTGAGGATAAACCGCGATAGGCCAAGGTTTCTGGAATGGACCATGGCTGAAATCTATATGGCCCCTGG
ATTGGACTGCGGCCGATCAGCGTGTTGGTGAGGTAATGGCCCACCAAACCTGTAACCGGTACGGGCTTTG
AGAGAAGGAGCCCGGAGATGGGCACTGAGACAAGGGCCCAGGCCCTATGGGGCGCAGCAGGCGAGAAACC
TCTGCAATAGGCGAAACCTGACAGGGTTACTCTGAGTGATGCCCGCTAAGGGCTTTTTGGCACCTCTAAA
AATGGTGCAGAATAAGGGGTGGGCAAGTCTGGTGTCAGCCGCCGCGGTAATACCAGCACCCCGAGTGGTC
GGGACGATTATTGGGCCTAAAGCATCCGTAGCTTGTTCTGCAAGTCCTCCGTTAAATCCACCTGCTCAAC
AGATGGGCTGCGGAGGATACTACAGGGCTAGGAGGCGAGAGAGGCAAGCGGTACTCAGTGGGTAGGGGTA
AAATCCTCTGATCCACCGAAGACCACCAGTGGCGAAGGCGGCTTGCCAGAACGCGCTCGACGGTGAGGGA
TGAAAGCTGGGGGAGCAAACCGGATTAGATACCCGGGTAGTCCCAGCTGTAAACGATGCAGACTCGGTGA
TGGGTTGGCTTCGCGCCAACCCAGTGCCGCAGGGAAGCCGTTAAGTCTGCCGCCTGGGGAGTACGGTCGC
AAGACTGAAACTTAAAGGAATTGGCGGGGGAGCACCACAAGGGGTGAAGCCTGCGGTTCAATTGGAGTCA
ACGCCGGGAATCTTACCGGGGGCGACAGCAGAGTGAAGGTCAAGCTGAAGACTTTACCAGACAAGCTGAG
AGGAGGTGCATGGCCGTCGCCAGCTCGTGCCGTGAGGTGTCCTGTTAAGTCAGGTAACGAGCAAGATCCC
TGCCTCTAGTTGCTACCTCTGTTCTCAGGAACGGAGGGGCTAATTAGAGGGACCGCCGCCGCTGAGGCGG
AGGAAGGAGGGGGCTACGGCAGGTCAGTATGCCCCGAAACCCTCGGGCCACACGCGGGCTGCAATGGTAA
GGACAGCGGGCTCCGATCCCGAAAGGGGGAGGCAATCCCTCAAACCTTACCTCAGTTATGATTGAGGGCT
GAAACTCGCCCTCATGAATATGGAATCCCTAGTAACCGCGTGTCACCATCGCGCGGTGAATACGTCCCTG
CTCCTTGCACACACCGCCCGTCGCTTCACCGAAGCTGGTTCTTGGCGAGGTGGCGCCTAATTGGCGCTAT
CGAACCTGGGGTCAGCAACGGGGGAGCTAGCATAACCCCTTGGGGCCTCTAAACGGGTCTTGAGGGGTTT
TTTGTGCATGCTCGAGCGGCCGCCAGTGTGATGGAATTCGCCCTATAGTGAGTCGTATTACAATTCACTG
GCCGTCGTTTTACAACGTCGTGACTGGGAAAACCCTGGCGTTACCCAACTTAATCGCCTTGCAGCACATC
CCCCTTTCGCCAGCTGGCGTAATAGCGAAGAGGCCCGCACCGATCGCCCTTCCCAACAGTTGCGCAGCCT
GAATGGCGAATGGACGCGCTGGAAGGCAGTACACCTTGATAGGTGGGCTGCCCTTCCTGGTTGGCTTGGT
TTCATCAGCCATCCGCTTGCCCTCATCTGTTACGCCGGCGGTAGCCGGCCAGCCTCGCAGAGCAGGATTC
CCGTTGAGCACCGCCAGGTGCGAATAAGGGACAGTGAAGAAGGAACACCCGCTCGCGGGTGGGCCTACTT
CACCTATCCTGCCCGGCTGACGCCGTTGGATACACCAAGGAAAGTCTACACGAACCCTTTGGCAAAATCC
TGTATATCGTGCGAAAAAGGATGGATATACCGAAAAAATCGCTATAATGACCCCGAAGCAGGGTTATGCA
GCGGAAAAGCGCTGCTTCCCTGCTGTTTTGTGGAATATCTACCGACTGGAAACAGGCAAATGCAGGAA
[119 nt withheld, positions 2449-2567]
C
[91 nt withheld, positions 2569-2659]
A
[49 nt withheld, positions 2661-2709]
CCTTTGACGTTGGAGTCCACGTTCTTT
[37 nt withheld, positions 2737-2773]
ACCCTATCTCGGTCTATTCTTTTGATTTATAAGGGATTTTGCCGATTTCGGCCTATTGGTTAAAAAATGA
GCTGATTTAACAAAAATTTAACGCGAATTTTAACAAAATTCAGGGCGCAAGGGCTGCTAAAGGAAGCGGA
ACACGTAGAAAGCCAGTCCGCAGAAACGGTGCTGACCCCGGATGAATGTCAGCTACTGGGCTATCTGGAC
AAGGGAAAACGCAAGCGCAAAGAGAAAGCAGGTAGCTTGCAGTGGGCTTACATGGCGATAGCTAGACTGG
GCGGTTTTATGGACAGCAAGCGAACCGGAATTGCCAGCTGGGGCGCCCTCTGGTAAGGTTGGGAAGCCCT
GCAAAGTAAACTGGATGGCTTTCTTGCCGCCAAGGATCTGATGGCGCAGGGGATCAAGATCTGATCAAGA
GACAGGATGAGGATCGTTTCGCATGATTGAACAAGATGGATTGCACGCAGGTTCTCCGGCCGCTTGGGTG
GAGAGGCTATTCGGCTATGACTGGGCACAACAGACAATCGGCTGCTCTGATGCCGCCGTGTTCCGGCTGT
CAGCGCAGGGGCGCCCGGTTCTTTTTGTCAAGACCGACCTGTCCGGTGCCCTGAATGAACTGCAGGACGA
GGCAGCGCGGCTATCGTGGCTGGCCACGACGGGCGTTCCTTGCGCAGCTGTGCTCGACGTTGTCACTGAA
GCGGGAAGGGACTGGCTGCTATTGGGCGAAGTGCCGGGGCAGGATCTCCTGTCATCCCACCTTGCTCCTG
CCGAGAAAGTATCCATCATGGCTGATGCAATGCGGCGGCTGCATACGCTTGATCCGGCTACCTGCCCATT
CGACCACCAAGCGAAACATCGCATCGAGCGAGCACGTACTCGGATGGAAGCCGGTCTTGTCGATCAGGAT
GATCTGGACGAAGAGCATCAGGGGCTCGCGCCAGCCGAACTGTTCGCCAGGCTCAAGGCGCGCATGCCCG
ACGGCGAGGATCTCGTCGTGACCCATGGCGATGCCTGCTTGCCGAATATCATGGTGGAAAATGGCCGCTT
TTCTGGATTCATCGACTGTGGCCGGCTGGGTGTGGCGGACCGCTATCAGGACATAGCGTTGGCTACCCGT
GATATTGCTGAAGAGCTTGGCGGCGAATGGGCTGACCGCTTCCTCGTGCTTTACGGTATCGCCGCTCCCG
ATTCGCAGCGCATCGCCTTCTATCGCCTTCTTGACGAGTTCTTCTGAATTGAAAAAGGAAGAGTATGAGT
ATTCAACATTTCCGTGTCGCCCTTATTCCCTTTTTTGCGGCATTTTGCCTTCCTGTTTTTGCTCACCCAG
AAACGCTGGTGAAAGTAAAAGATGCTGAAGATCAGTTGGGTGCACGAGTGGGTTACATCGAACTGGATCT
CAACAGCGGTAAGATCCTTGAGAGTTTTCGCCCCGAAGAACGTTTTCCAATGATGAGCACTTTTAAAGTT
CTGCTATGTGGCGCGGTATTATCCCGTATTGACGCCGGGCAAGAGCAACTCGGTCGCCGCATACACTATT
CTCAGAATGACTTGGTTGAGTACTCACCAGTCACAGAAAAGCATCTTACGGATGGCATGACAGTAAGAGA
ATTATGCAGTGCTGCCATAACCATGAGTGATAACACTGCGGCCAACTTACTTCTGACAACGATCGGAGGA
CCGAAGGAGCTAACCGCTTTTTTGCACAACATGGGGGATCATGTAACTCGCCTTGATCGTTGGGAACCGG
AGCTGAATGAAGCCATACCAAACGACGAGCGTGACACCACGATGCCTGTAGCAATGGCAACAACGTTGCG
CAAACTATTAACTGGCGAACTACTTACTCTAGCTTCCCGGCAACAATTAATAGACTGGATGGAGGCGGAT
AAAGTTGCAGGACCACTTCTGCGCTCGGCCCTTCCGGCTGGCTGGTTTATTGCTGATAAATCTGGAGCCG
GTGAGCGTGGGTCTCGCGGTATCATTGCAGCACTGGGGCCAGATGGTAAGCCCTCCCGTATCGTAGTTAT
CTACACGACGGGGAGTCAGGCAACTATGGATGAACGAAATAGACAGATCGCTGAGATAGGTGCCTCACTG
ATTAAGCATTGGTAACTGTCAGACCAAGTTTACTCATATATACTTTAGATTGATTTAAAACTTCATTTTT
AATTTAAAAGGATCTAGGTGAAGATCCTTTTTGATAATCTCATGACCAAAATCCCTTAACGTGAGTTTTC
GTTCCACTGAGCGTCAGACCCCGTAGAAAAGATCAAAGGATCTTCTTGAGATCCTTTTTTTCTGCGCGTA
ATCTGCTGCTTGCAAACAAAAAAACCACCGCTACCAGCGGTGGTTTGTTTGCCGGATCAAGAGCTACCAA
CTCTTTTTCCGAAGGTAACTGGCTTCAGCAGAGCGCAGATACCAAATACTGTTCTTCTAGTGTAGCCGTA
GTTAGGCCACCACTTCAAGAACTCTGTAGCACCGCCTACATACCTCGCTCTGCTAATCCTGTTACCAGTG
GCTGCTGCCAGTGGCGATAAGTCGTGTCTTACCGGGTTGGACTCAAGACGATAGTTACCGGATAAGGCGC
AGCGGTCGGGCTGAACGGGGGGTTCGTGCACACAGCCCAGCTTGGAGCGAACGACCTACACCGAACTGAG
ATACCTACAGCGTGAGCTATGAGAAAGCGCCACGCTTCCCGAAGGGAGAAAGGCGGACAGGTATCCGGTA
AGCGGCAGGGTCGGAACAGGAGAGCGCACGAGGGAGCTTCCAGGGGGAAACGCCTGGTATCTTTATAGTC
CTGTCGGGTTTCGCCACCTCTGACTTGAGCGTCGATTTTTGTGATGCTCGTCAGGGGGGCGGAGCCTATG
GAAAAACGCCAGCAACGCGGCCTTTTTACGGTTCCTGGCCTTTTGCTGGCCTTTTGCTCACATGTTCTTT
CCTGCGTTATCCCCTGATTCTGTGGATAACCGTATTACCGCCTTTGAGTGAGCTGATACCGCTCGCCGCA
GCCGAACGACCGAGCGCAGCGAGTCAGTGAGCGAGGAAGCGGAAG
