Features (pLannotate 1.2.2; 15 found; start..end, strand, type, name):
      2..94      +  CDS            lacI (fragment): lac repressor; lacI; The lac repressor binds to the lac operator to inhibit transcription in E. coli. This inhibition can be relieved by adding lactose or isopropyl-β-D-thiogalactopyranoside (IPTG).
    107..128     +  protein_bind   CAP binding site: CAP binding activates transcription in the presence of cAMP. E. coli catabolite activator protein
    143..173     +  promoter       lac promoter: promoter for the E. coli lac operon
    181..197     +  protein_bind   lac operator: The lac repressor binds to the lac operator to inhibit transcription in E. coli. This inhibition can be relieved by adding lactose or isopropyl-β-D-thiogalactopyranoside (IPTG). lac repressor encoded by lacI
    374..1847    -  ncRNA          SSU rRNA archaea: Accession: RF01959 - Archaeal small subunit ribosomal RNA
    380..427     -  terminator     T7 terminator: transcription terminator for bacteriophage T7 RNA polymerase
   1853..2010    +  CDS            lacZα (fragment): LacZα fragment of β-galactosidase; lacZ fragment
   2019..2082    -  CDS            traJ (fragment): oriT-recognizing protein; traJ
   2115..2224    -  oriT           oriT: incP origin of transfer
   2419..2842    +  rep_origin     f1 ori (sequence partly withheld): f1 bacteriophage origin of replication; arrow indicates direction of (+) strand synthesis
   2855..3154    +  CDS            tnpA (fragment): TN5P_ECOLX - Also known as tnp. Experimental evidence at protein level: Swiss-Prot protein existence level 1. Mediates transposition of transposon Tn5 by a 'cut and paste' mechanism. First, the monomeric transposase binds the 19 bp inverted DNA repeats flanking the transposon. Then, dimerization of the DNA- bound transposase creates a synaptic DNA complex. After nicking of the first DNA strand, excision of the transposon proceeds through a series of intermediates. The transposase then mediates the insertion of the transposon at a new site by strand transfer. The activity of the wild- type tran
   3186..3977    +  CDS            neo: KKA2_KLEPN - Also known as kan, nptII. Experimental evidence at protein level: Swiss-Prot protein existence level 1. Resistance to kanamycin, neomycin, paromomycin, ribostamycin, butirosin and gentamicin B. From Klebsiella pneumoniae.
   3981..3997    +  promoter       AmpR promoter (fragment): bla
   3998..4858    +  CDS            AmpR: β-lactamase; bla; confers resistance to ampicillin, carbenicillin, and related antibiotics
   5029..5617    +  rep_origin     ori: high-copy-number ColE1/pMB1/pBR322/pUC origin of replication
>Addgene plasmid #245859 | Nitgar | addgene full sequence | sequence record 491201 | Addgene NGS Result
AGCGCCCAATACGCAAACCGCCTCTCCCCGCGCGTTGGCCGATTCATTAATGCAGCTGGCACGACAGGTT
TCCCGACTGGAAAGCGGGCAGTGAGCGCAACGCAATTAATGTGAGTTAGCTCACTCATTAGGCACCCCAG
GCTTTACACTTTATGCTTCCGGCTCGTATGTTGTGTGGAATTGTGAGCGGATAACAATTTCACACAGGAA
ACAGCTATGACCATGATTACGCCAAGCTTGGTACCGAGCTCGGATCCACTAGTAACGGCCGCCAGTGTGC
TGGAATTCGGCTTAAGCCGAATTCTGCAGATATCCATCACACTGGCGGCCGCTCGAGCATGCATCTAGAC
CATCACACTGGCGGCCGCTCGAGCATGCACAAAAAACCCCTCAAGACCCGTTTAGAGGCCCCAAGGGGTT
ATGCTAGCTCCCCCGTTGCTGACCCCAGGTTCGATAGCGCCAATTAGGCGCCACCTCGCCAAGAACCAGC
TTCGGTGAAGCGACGGGCGGTGTGTGCAAGGAGCAGGGACGTATTCACCGCGCGATGGTGACACGCGGTT
ACTAGGGATTCCATATTCATGAGGGCGAGTTTCAGCCCTCAATCATAACTGAGGTAAGGTTTGAGGGATT
GCCTCCCCCTTTCGGGATCGGAGCCCGCTGTCCTTACCATTGCAGCCCGCGTGTGGCCCGAGGGTTTCGG
GGCATACTGACCTGCCGTAGCCCCCTCCTTCCTCCGCCTCAGCGGCGGCGGTCCCTCTAATTAGCCCCTC
CGTTCCTGAGAACAGAGGTAGCAACTAGAGGCAGGGATCTTGCTCGTTACCTGACTTAACAGGACACCTC
ACGGCACGAGCTGGCGACGGCCATGCACCTCCTCTCAGCTTGTCTGGTAAAGTCTTCAGCTTGACCTTCA
CTCTGCTGTCGCCCCCGGTAAGATTCCCGGCGTTGACTCCAATTGAACCGCAGGCTTCACCCCTTGTGGT
GCTCCCCCGCCAATTCCTTTAAGTTTCAGTCTTGCGACCGTACTCCCCAGGCGGCAGACTTAACGGCTTC
CCTGCGGCACTGGGTTGGCGCGAAGCCAACCCATCACCGAGTCTGCATCGTTTACAGCTGGGACTACCCG
GGTATCTAATCCGGTTTGCTCCCCCAGCTTTCATCCCTCACCGTCGAGCGCGTTCTGGCAAGCCGCCTTC
GCCACTGGTGGTCTTCGGTGGATCAGAGGATTTTACCCCTACCCACTGAGTACCGCTTGCCTCTCTCGCC
TCCTAGCCCTGTAGTATCCTCCGCAGCCCATCTGTTGAGCAGGTGGATTTAACGGAGGACTTGCAGAACA
AGCTACGGATGCTTTAGGCCCAATAATCGTCCCGACCACTCGGGGTGCTGGTATTACCGCGGCGGCTGAC
ACCAGACTTGCCCACCCCTTATTCTGCACCATTTTTAGAGGTGCCAAAAAGCCCTTAGCGGGCATCACTC
AGAGTAACCCTGTCAGGTTTCGCCTATTGCAGAGGTTTCTCGCCTGCTGCGCCCCATAGGGCCTGGGCCC
TTGTCTCAGTGCCCATCTCCGGGCTCCTTCTCTCAAAGCCCGTACCGGTTACAGGTTTGGTGGGCCATTA
CCTCACCAACACGCTGATCGGCCGCAGTCCAATCCAGGGGCCATATAGATTTCAGCCATGGTCCATTCCA
GAAACCTTGGCCTATCGCGGTTTATCCTCAGTTTCCCGAGGTTATCCACGTCCCCTGGGCATGTTGACTA
CGTGTTACTGAGCCGTATGCCACGCCTTGCGGCGTTGACTCGCATGGCTTAGTCCCACTCTGATAGCAGT
CGGGAATTCGCCCTATAGTGAGTCGTATTACAATTCACTGGCCGTCGTTTTACAACGTCGTGACTGGGAA
AACCCTGGCGTTACCCAACTTAATCGCCTTGCAGCACATCCCCCTTTCGCCAGCTGGCGTAATAGCGAAG
AGGCCCGCACCGATCGCCCTTCCCAACAGTTGCGCAGCCTGAATGGCGAATGGACGCGCTGGAAGGCAGT
ACACCTTGATAGGTGGGCTGCCCTTCCTGGTTGGCTTGGTTTCATCAGCCATCCGCTTGCCCTCATCTGT
TACGCCGGCGGTAGCCGGCCAGCCTCGCAGAGCAGGATTCCCGTTGAGCACCGCCAGGTGCGAATAAGGG
ACAGTGAAGAAGGAACACCCGCTCGCGGGTGGGCCTACTTCACCTATCCTGCCCGGCTGACGCCGTTGGA
TACACCAAGGAAAGTCTACACGAACCCTTTGGCAAAATCCTGTATATCGTGCGAAAAAGGATGGATATAC
CGAAAAAATCGCTATAATGACCCCGAAGCAGGGTTATGCAGCGGAAAAGCGCTGCTTCCCTGCTGTTTTG
TGGAATATCTACCGACTGGAAACAGGCAAATGCAGGAA
[65 nt withheld, positions 2419-2483]
T
[53 nt withheld, positions 2485-2537]
C
[91 nt withheld, positions 2539-2629]
A
[49 nt withheld, positions 2631-2679]
CCTTTGACGTTGGAGTCCACGTTCTTT
[37 nt withheld, positions 2707-2743]
ACCCTATCTCGGTCTATTCTTTTGATTTATAAGGGATTTTGCCGATTTCGGCCTATTGGTTAAAAAATGA
GCTGATTTAACAAAAATTTAACGCGAATTTTAACAAAATTCAGGGCGCAAGGGCTGCTAAAGGAAGCGGA
ACACGTAGAAAGCCAGTCCGCAGAAACGGTGCTGACCCCGGATGAATGTCAGCTACTGGGCTATCTGGAC
AAGGGAAAACGCAAGCGCAAAGAGAAAGCAGGTAGCTTGCAGTGGGCTTACATGGCGATAGCTAGACTGG
GCGGTTTTATGGACAGCAAGCGAACCGGAATTGCCAGCTGGGGCGCCCTCTGGTAAGGTTGGGAAGCCCT
GCAAAGTAAACTGGATGGCTTTCTTGCCGCCAAGGATCTGATGGCGCAGGGGATCAAGATCTGATCAAGA
GACAGGATGAGGATCGTTTCGCATGATTGAACAAGATGGATTGCACGCAGGTTCTCCGGCCGCTTGGGTG
GAGAGGCTATTCGGCTATGACTGGGCACAACAGACAATCGGCTGCTCTGATGCCGCCGTGTTCCGGCTGT
CAGCGCAGGGGCGCCCGGTTCTTTTTGTCAAGACCGACCTGTCCGGTGCCCTGAATGAACTGCAGGACGA
GGCAGCGCGGCTATCGTGGCTGGCCACGACGGGCGTTCCTTGCGCAGCTGTGCTCGACGTTGTCACTGAA
GCGGGAAGGGACTGGCTGCTATTGGGCGAAGTGCCGGGGCAGGATCTCCTGTCATCCCACCTTGCTCCTG
CCGAGAAAGTATCCATCATGGCTGATGCAATGCGGCGGCTGCATACGCTTGATCCGGCTACCTGCCCATT
CGACCACCAAGCGAAACATCGCATCGAGCGAGCACGTACTCGGATGGAAGCCGGTCTTGTCGATCAGGAT
GATCTGGACGAAGAGCATCAGGGGCTCGCGCCAGCCGAACTGTTCGCCAGGCTCAAGGCGCGCATGCCCG
ACGGCGAGGATCTCGTCGTGACCCATGGCGATGCCTGCTTGCCGAATATCATGGTGGAAAATGGCCGCTT
TTCTGGATTCATCGACTGTGGCCGGCTGGGTGTGGCGGACCGCTATCAGGACATAGCGTTGGCTACCCGT
GATATTGCTGAAGAGCTTGGCGGCGAATGGGCTGACCGCTTCCTCGTGCTTTACGGTATCGCCGCTCCCG
ATTCGCAGCGCATCGCCTTCTATCGCCTTCTTGACGAGTTCTTCTGAATTGAAAAAGGAAGAGTATGAGT
ATTCAACATTTCCGTGTCGCCCTTATTCCCTTTTTTGCGGCATTTTGCCTTCCTGTTTTTGCTCACCCAG
AAACGCTGGTGAAAGTAAAAGATGCTGAAGATCAGTTGGGTGCACGAGTGGGTTACATCGAACTGGATCT
CAACAGCGGTAAGATCCTTGAGAGTTTTCGCCCCGAAGAACGTTTTCCAATGATGAGCACTTTTAAAGTT
CTGCTATGTGGCGCGGTATTATCCCGTATTGACGCCGGGCAAGAGCAACTCGGTCGCCGCATACACTATT
CTCAGAATGACTTGGTTGAGTACTCACCAGTCACAGAAAAGCATCTTACGGATGGCATGACAGTAAGAGA
ATTATGCAGTGCTGCCATAACCATGAGTGATAACACTGCGGCCAACTTACTTCTGACAACGATCGGAGGA
CCGAAGGAGCTAACCGCTTTTTTGCACAACATGGGGGATCATGTAACTCGCCTTGATCGTTGGGAACCGG
AGCTGAATGAAGCCATACCAAACGACGAGCGTGACACCACGATGCCTGTAGCAATGGCAACAACGTTGCG
CAAACTATTAACTGGCGAACTACTTACTCTAGCTTCCCGGCAACAATTAATAGACTGGATGGAGGCGGAT
AAAGTTGCAGGACCACTTCTGCGCTCGGCCCTTCCGGCTGGCTGGTTTATTGCTGATAAATCTGGAGCCG
GTGAGCGTGGGTCTCGCGGTATCATTGCAGCACTGGGGCCAGATGGTAAGCCCTCCCGTATCGTAGTTAT
CTACACGACGGGGAGTCAGGCAACTATGGATGAACGAAATAGACAGATCGCTGAGATAGGTGCCTCACTG
ATTAAGCATTGGTAACTGTCAGACCAAGTTTACTCATATATACTTTAGATTGATTTAAAACTTCATTTTT
AATTTAAAAGGATCTAGGTGAAGATCCTTTTTGATAATCTCATGACCAAAATCCCTTAACGTGAGTTTTC
GTTCCACTGAGCGTCAGACCCCGTAGAAAAGATCAAAGGATCTTCTTGAGATCCTTTTTTTCTGCGCGTA
ATCTGCTGCTTGCAAACAAAAAAACCACCGCTACCAGCGGTGGTTTGTTTGCCGGATCAAGAGCTACCAA
CTCTTTTTCCGAAGGTAACTGGCTTCAGCAGAGCGCAGATACCAAATACTGTTCTTCTAGTGTAGCCGTA
GTTAGGCCACCACTTCAAGAACTCTGTAGCACCGCCTACATACCTCGCTCTGCTAATCCTGTTACCAGTG
GCTGCTGCCAGTGGCGATAAGTCGTGTCTTACCGGGTTGGACTCAAGACGATAGTTACCGGATAAGGCGC
AGCGGTCGGGCTGAACGGGGGGTTCGTGCACACAGCCCAGCTTGGAGCGAACGACCTACACCGAACTGAG
ATACCTACAGCGTGAGCTATGAGAAAGCGCCACGCTTCCCGAAGGGAGAAAGGCGGACAGGTATCCGGTA
AGCGGCAGGGTCGGAACAGGAGAGCGCACGAGGGAGCTTCCAGGGGGAAACGCCTGGTATCTTTATAGTC
CTGTCGGGTTTCGCCACCTCTGACTTGAGCGTCGATTTTTGTGATGCTCGTCAGGGGGGCGGAGCCTATG
GAAAAACGCCAGCAACGCGGCCTTTTTACGGTTCCTGGCCTTTTGCTGGCCTTTTGCTCACATGTTCTTT
CCTGCGTTATCCCCTGATTCTGTGGATAACCGTATTACCGCCTTTGAGTGAGCTGATACCGCTCGCCGCA
GCCGAACGACCGAGCGCAGCGAGTCAGTGAGCGAGGAAGCGGAAG
