>Addgene plasmid #245859 | Nitgar | depositor full sequence | sequence record 483417 | Full Sequence
CCCGACTGCTATCAGAGTGGGACTAAGCCATGCGAGTCAACGCCGCAAGGCGTGGCATACGGCTCAGTAA
CACGTAGTCAACATGCCCAGGGGACGTGGATAACCTCGGGAAACTGAGGATAAACCGCGATAGGCCAAGG
TTTCTGGAATGGACCATGGCTGAAATCTATATGGCCCCTGGATTGGACTGCGGCCGATCAGCGTGTTGGT
GAGGTAATGGCCCACCAAACCTGTAACCGGTACGGGCTTTGAGAGAAGGAGCCCGGAGATGGGCACTGAG
ACAAGGGCCCAGGCCCTATGGGGCGCAGCAGGCGAGAAACCTCTGCAATAGGCGAAACCTGACAGGGTTA
CTCTGAGTGATGCCCGCTAAGGGCTTTTTGGCACCTCTAAAAATGGTGCAGAATAAGGGGTGGGCAAGTC
TGGTGTCAGCCGCCGCGGTAATACCAGCACCCCGAGTGGTCGGGACGATTATTGGGCCTAAAGCATCCGT
AGCTTGTTCTGCAAGTCCTCCGTTAAATCCACCTGCTCAACAGATGGGCTGCGGAGGATACTACAGGGCT
AGGAGGCGAGAGAGGCAAGCGGTACTCAGTGGGTAGGGGTAAAATCCTCTGATCCACCGAAGACCACCAG
TGGCGAAGGCGGCTTGCCAGAACGCGCTCGACGGTGAGGGATGAAAGCTGGGGGAGCAAACCGGATTAGA
TACCCGGGTAGTCCCAGCTGTAAACGATGCAGACTCGGTGATGGGTTGGCTTCGCGCCAACCCAGTGCCG
CAGGGAAGCCGTTAAGTCTGCCGCCTGGGGAGTACGGTCGCAAGACTGAAACTTAAAGGAATTGGCGGGG
GAGCACCACAAGGGGTGAAGCCTGCGGTTCAATTGGAGTCAACGCCGGGAATCTTACCGGGGGCGACAGC
AGAGTGAAGGTCAAGCTGAAGACTTTACCAGACAAGCTGAGAGGAGGTGCATGGCCGTCGCCAGCTCGTG
CCGTGAGGTGTCCTGTTAAGTCAGGTAACGAGCAAGATCCCTGCCTCTAGTTGCTACCTCTGTTCTCAGG
AACGGAGGGGCTAATTAGAGGGACCGCCGCCGCTGAGGCGGAGGAAGGAGGGGGCTACGGCAGGTCAGTA
TGCCCCGAAACCCTCGGGCCACACGCGGGCTGCAATGGTAAGGACAGCGGGCTCCGATCCCGAAAGGGGG
AGGCAATCCCTCAAACCTTACCTCAGTTATGATTGAGGGCTGAAACTCGCCCTCATGAATATGGAATCCC
TAGTAACCGCGTGTCACCATCGCGCGGTGAATACGTCCCTGCTCCTTGCACACACCGCCCGTCGCTTCAC
CGAAGCTGGTTCTTGGCGAGGTGGCGCCTAATTGGCGCTATCGAACCTGGGGTCAGCAACGGGGGAG
